>Addgene plasmid #104336 | pBL119-2 | addgene full sequence | sequence record 201648 | Addgene NGS Result
CCTAGGGCGTTCGGCTGCGGCGAGCGGTATCAGCTCACTCAAAGGCGGTAATACGGTTATCCACAGAATC
AGGGGATAACGCATGCAAGAACATGTGAGCAAAAGGCCAGCAAAAGGCCAGGAACCGTAAAAAGGCCGCG
TTGCTGGCGTTTTTCCATAGGCTCCGCCCCCCTGACGAGCATCACAAAAATCGACGCTCAAGTCAGAGGT
GGCGAAACCCGACAGGACTATAAAGATACCAGGCGTTTCCCCCTGGAAGCTCCCTCGTGCGCTCTCCTGT
TCCGACCCTGCCGCTTACCGGATACCTGTCCGCCTTTCTCCCTTCGGGAAGCGTGGCGCTTTCTCATAGC
TCACGCTGTAGGTATCTCAGTTCGGTGTAGGTCGTTCGCTCCAAGCTGGGCTGTGTGCACGAACCCCCCG
TTCAGCCCGACCGCTGCGCCTTATCCGGTAACTATCGTCTTGAGTCCAACCCGGTAAGACACGACTTATC
GCCACTGGCAGCAGCCACTGGTAACAGGATTAGCAGAGCGAGGTATGTAGGCGGTGCTACAGAGTTCTTG
AAGTGGTGGCCTAACTACGGCTACACTAGAAGGACAGTATTTGGTATCTGCGCTCTGCTGAAGCCAGTTA
CCTTCGGAAAAAGAGTTGGTAGCTCTTGATCCGGCAAACAAACCACCGCTGGTAGCGGTGGTTTTTTTGT
TTGCAAGCAGCAGATTACGCGCAGAAAAAAAGGATCTCAAGAAGATCCTTTGATCTTTTCTACGGGGTCT
GACGCTCAGTGGAACGAAAACTCACGTTAAGGGATTTTGGTCATGACTAGTGCTTGGATTCTCACCAATA
AAAAACGCCCGGCGGCAACCGAGCGTTCTGAACAAATCCAGATGGAGTTCTGAGGTCATTACTGGATCTA
TCAACAGGAGTCCAAGCGAGCTCGATATCAAATTACGCCCCGCCCTGCCACTCATCGCAGTACTGTTGTA
ATTCATTAAGCATTCTGCCGACATGGAAGCCATCACAAACGGCATGATGAACCTGAATCGCCAGCGGCAT
CAGCACCTTGTCGCCTTGCGTATAATATTTGCCCATGGTGAAAACGGGGGCGAAGAAGTTGTCCATATTG
GCCACGTTTAAATCAAAACTGGTGAAACTCACCCAGGGATTGGCTGAGACGAAAAACATATTCTCAATAA
ACCCTTTAGGGAAATAGGCCAGGTTTTCACCATAACACGCCACATCTTGCGAATATATGTGTAGAAACTG
CCGGAAATCGTCGTGGTATTCACTCCAGAGCGATGAAAACGTTTCAGTTTGCTCATGGAAAACGGTGTAA
CAAGGGTGAACACTATCCCATATCACCAGCTCACCGTCTTTCATTGCCATACGAAATTCCGGATGAGCAT
TCATCAGGCGGGCAAGAATGTGAATAAAGGCCGGATAAAACTTGTGCTTATTTTTCTTTACGGTCTTTAA
AAAGGCCGTAATATCCAGCTGAACGGTCTGGTTATAGGTACATTGAGCAACTGACTGAAATGCCTCAAAA
TGTTCTTTACGATGCCATTGGGATATATCAACGGTGGTATATCCAGTGATTTTTTTCTCCATTTTAGCTT
CCTTAGCTCCTGAAAATCTCGATAACTCAAAAAATACGACCGGTAGTGATCTTATTTCATTATGGTGAAA
GTTGGAACCTCTTACGGGCCGGCCAACGTCTCATTTTCGCCAGATATCGATTTATGGCTAGCTCAGTCCT
AGGTACAATGCTAGCGAATCCATTAAAGAGGAGAAAGGTACCCATGGTGAGCAAGGGCGAGGAGGATAAC
ATGGCCATCATCAAGGAGTTCATGCGCTTCAAGGTGCACATGGAGGGCTCCGTGAACGGCCACGAGTTCG
AGATCGAGGGCGAGGGCGAGGGCCGCCCCTACGAGGGCACCCAGACCGCCAAGCTGAAGGTGACCAAGGG
TGGCCCCCTGCCCTTCGCCTGGGACATCCTGTCCCCTCAGTTCATGTACGGCTCCAAGGCCTACGTGAAG
CACCCCGCCGACATCCCCGACTACTTGAAGCTGTCCTTCCCCGAGGGCTTCAAGTGGGAGCGCGTGATGA
ACTTCGAGGACGGCGGCGTGGTGACCGTGACCCAGGACTCCTCCCTGCAGGACGGCGAGTTCATCTACAA
GGTGAAGCTGCGCGGCACCAACTTCCCCTCCGACGGCCCCGTAATGCAGAAGAAGACCATGGGCTGGGAG
GCCTCCTCCGAGCGGATGTACCCCGAGGACGGCGCCCTGAAGGGCGAGATCAAGCAGAGGCTGAAGCTGA
AGGACGGCGGCCACTACGACGCTGAGGTCAAGACCACCTACAAGGCCAAGAAGCCCGTGCAGCTGCCCGG
CGCCTACAACGTCAACATCAAGTTGGACATCACCTCCCACAACGAGGACTACACCATCGTGGAACAGTAC
GAACGCGCCGAGGGCCGCCACTCCACCGGCGGCATGGACGAGCTGTACAAGTAAGCTTTCTAACTAAAAA
GGCCTCCCAAATCGGGGGGCCTTTTTTATTGATAACAAAACGCTCGTCTAAGAAACCATTATTATCATGA
CATTAACCTATAAAAATAGGCGTATCACGAGGCCCTTTCGTCTTCACCTCGAGTCCCTATCAGTGATAGA
GATTGACATCCCTATCAGTGATAGAGATACTGAGCACATCAGCAGGACGCACTGACCTTCCATATAGCGT
AATCTAAAAGATTACATTATGCAGCAGCAAATCAACGGCCCGGTCTACCTGGTGGATGATGATGAAGCCA
TTATCGACTCCATCGATTTTTTGATGGAGGGCTACGGTTACAAACTGAACTCGTTTAACTGCGGCGATCG
CTTTTTGGCAGAAGTCGATCTCACCCAGGCAGGATGTGTAATTCTGGATGCGCGTATGCCAGGCTTAACT
GGTCCTCAGGTGCAACAGCTGCTGAGCGACGCGAAAAGCCCGCTTGCGGTCATCTTCCTGACCGGCCATG
GCGATGTTCCGATGGCGGTTGATGCGTTCAAAAATGGCGCGTTCGATTTCTTTCAAAAACCTGTGCCGGG
TAGCTTGCTCAGTCAGTCAATTGCCAAAGGCTTGACTTATTCAATCGATCAACATCTGAAACGTACTAAC
CAAGCGTTAATCGACACGCTCTCGGAACGCGAAGCTCAAATTTTTCAACTGGTGATTGCAGGCAACACCA
ACAAACAGATGGCTAACGAGCTTTGCGTGGCTATTCGTACCATTGAGGTTCACCGTAGCAAACTGATGAC
CAAACTGGGTGTTAACAACCTGGCTGAACTGGTTAAACTGGCGCCGCTGCTGGCACATAAATCCGAATAA
TAATCTAGACCAGGCATCAAATAAAACGAAAGGCTCAGTCGAAAGACTGGGCCTTTCGTTTTATCTGTTG
TTTGTCGGTGAACGCTCTCTACTAGAGTCACACTGGCTCACCTTCGGGTGGGCCTTCCTGCGTTTATAGT
AAATCACTGCATAATTCGTGTCGCTCAAGGCGCACTCCCGTTCTGGATAATGTTTTTTGCGCCGACATCA
TAACGGTTCTGGCAAATATTCTGAAATGAGCTGGTTAGCTAGTCAGCAAATTTGAACTGTGAATTGCTTC
ACAAACGCCGCTATCGCAATGTCAGTATGTGGTTTACCACAATATCTAATATCACTCTGCTCAATAACAA
TGATGAAAACCTTAGGAAGAAGTTAATTGTGTTAAACAGTTAACTAGGGGCTTTATCTAACGCTCTCCTA
AGGACAACTGTCATTGGGAGATTTAACAAAGAGGAGAAATACTAGATGCGTAAAGGCGAAGAGCTGTTCA
CTGGTGTCGTCCCTATTCTGGTGGAACTGGATGGTGATGTCAACGGTCATAAGTTTTCCGTGCGTGGCGA
GGGTGAAGGTGACGCAACTAATGGTAAACTGACGCTGAAGTTCATCTGTACTACTGGTAAACTGCCGGTA
CCTTGGCCGACTCTGGTAACGACGCTGACTTATGGTGTTCAGTGTTTTGCTCGTTATCCGGACCATATGA
AGCAGCATGACTTCTTCAAGTCCGCCATGCCGGAAGGCTATGTGCAGGAACGCACGATTTCCTTTAAGGA
TGACGGCACGTACAAAACGCGTGCGGAAGTGAAATTTGAAGGCGATACCCTGGTAAACCGCATTGAGCTG
AAAGGCATTGACTTTAAAGAAGACGGCAATATCCTGGGCCATAAGCTGGAATACAATTTTAACAGCCACA
ATGTTTACATCACCGCCGATAAACAAAAAAATGGCATTAAAGCGAATTTTAAAATTCGCCACAACGTGGA
GGATGGCAGCGTGCAGCTGGCTGATCACTACCAGCAAAACACTCCAATCGGTGATGGTCCTGTTCTGCTG
CCAGACAATCACTATCTGAGCACGCAAAGCGTTCTGTCTAAAGATCCGAACGAGAAACGCGATCATATGG
TTCTGCTGGAGTTCGTAACCGCAGCGGGCATCACGCATGGTATGGATGAACTGTACAAATGATGATAATA
ATCTAGACCAGGCATCAAATAAAACGAAAGGCTCAGTCGAAAGACTGGGCCTTTCGTTTTATCTGTTGTT
TGTCGGTGAACGCTCTCTACTAGAGTCACACTGGCTCACCTTCGGGTGGGCCTTTCTGCGTTTATAGGTA
CCCGTGGATCCTCTAGAGTCGACCTGCAGGCATGCAAGCTTTTTACGGCTAGCTCAGTCCTAGGTATAGT
GCTAGCCCAGCCAGAGAAACACTCTTTAACAGGGGGTAGTATGATGTCTCGTTTAGATAAAAGTAAAGTG
ATTAACAGCGCATTAGAGCTGCTTAATGAGGTCGGAATCGAAGGTTTAACAACCCGTAAACTCGCCCAGA
AGCTAGGTGTAGAGCAGCCTACATTGTATTGGCATGTAAAAAATAAGCGGGCTTTGCTCGACGCCTTAGC
CATTGAGATGTTAGATAGGCACCATACTCACTTTTGCCCTTTAGAAGGGGAAAGCTGGCAAGATTTTTTA
CGTAATAACGCTAAAAGTTTTAGATGTGCTTTACTAAGTCATCGCGATGGAGCAAAAGTACATTTAGGTA
CACGGCCTACAGAAAAACAGTATGAAACTCTCGAAAATCAATTAGCCTTTTTATGCCAACAAGGTTTTTC
ACTAGAGAATGCATTATATGCACTCAGCGCAGTGGGGCATTTTACTTTAGGTTGCGTATTGGAAGATCAA
GAGCATCAAGTCGCTAAAGAAGAAAGGGAAACACCTACTACTGATAGTATGCCGCCATTATTACGACAAG
CTATCGAATTATTTGATCACCAAGGTGCAGAGCCAGCCTTCTTATTCGGCCTTGAATTGATCATATGCGG
ATTAGAAAAACAACTTAAATGTGAAAGTGGGTCTTAAGGCATCAAATAAAACGAAAGGCTCAGTCGAAAG
ACTGGGCCTTTCGTTTTATCTGTTGTTTGTCGGTGAACGCTCTCCTGAGTAGGACAAATCCGCCGCCCTA
GA
Features (pLannotate 1.2.2; 16 found; start..end, strand, type, name):
    152..740     -  rep_origin     ori: high-copy-number ColE1/pMB1/pBR322/pUC origin of replication
    828..922     -  terminator     lambda t0 terminator: transcription terminator from phage lambda
    946..1602    -  CDS            cat: CAT_ECOLX - Experimental evidence at protein level: Swiss-Prot protein existence level 1. This enzyme is an effector of chloramphenicol resistance in bacteria. From Escherichia coli. This protein is used as a marker in many commonly used cloning vectors, such as pACYC184.
   1603..1701    -  promoter       cat promoter: promoter of the E. coli cat gene encoding chloramphenicol acetyltransferase
   1737..1765    +  promoter       J23119 promoter (fragment): bacterial promoter (Registry of Standard Biological Parts BBa J23119)
   1794..2501    +  CDS            mCherry: mCherry is a basic (constitutively fluorescent) red fluorescent protein published in 2004, derived from Discosoma sp.. It is reported to be a very rapidly-maturing monomer with low acid sensitivity.
   2644..2717    +  promoter       PLtetO-1 promoter: modified phage lambda PL promoter with tet operator sites (Lutz and Bujard, 1997)
   3378..3449    +  terminator     rrnB T1 terminator: transcription terminator T1 from the E. coli rrnB gene
   3465..3492    +  terminator     T7Te terminator: phage T7 early transcription terminator
   3826..4539    +  CDS            superfolder GFP: GFP variant that folds robustly even when fused to poorly folded proteins (Pédelacq et al., 2006)
   4566..4637    +  terminator     rrnB T1 terminator: transcription terminator T1 from the E. coli rrnB gene
   4653..4680    +  terminator     T7Te terminator: phage T7 early transcription terminator
   4687..4731    +  misc_feature   MCS (fragment): pUC18/19 multiple cloning site
   4738..4766    +  promoter       J23119 promoter (fragment): bacterial promoter (Registry of Standard Biological Parts BBa J23119)
   4801..5427    +  CDS            TetR: tetracycline repressor TetR; tetR; TetR binds to the tetracycline operator tetO to inhibit transcription. This inhibition can be relieved by adding tetracycline or doxycycline.
   5433..5519    +  terminator     rrnB T1 terminator: Escherichia coli rrnB; transcription terminator T1 from the E. coli rrnB gene
