[The description below was written by a language model from this plasmid's Addgene catalogue record and pLannotate feature annotations shown in this document.]
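Description:
pBL119-2 is a high-copy bacterial expression plasmid of about 5.5 kb built on a ColE1-type origin of replication and selected with chloramphenicol through a cat gene driven by its native promoter and followed by a lambda t0 terminator. It carries the response-regulator half of a thiosulfate-sensing two-component system together with fluorescent readouts, and is intended for use in E. coli.

The insert is thsR, a 612 bp gene encoding the thiosulfate response regulator from Shewanella halifaxensis HAW-EB4, placed under the PLtetO-1 promoter. The feature table does not annotate the thsR coding sequence itself, but the unannotated interval between PLtetO-1 and the downstream rrnB T1/T7Te terminator pair is consistent with its position. TetR is expressed from the same plasmid under a promoter annotated as a J23119-family fragment, so thsR is repressed until anhydrotetracycline is added, which allows the level of response regulator to be tuned. Downstream, superfolder GFP is expressed from a ThsR-regulated promoter (not annotated in the table, and not named in the record) and terminated by a second rrnB T1/T7Te pair, providing the output signal of the pathway. A separate cassette expresses mCherry constitutively from another J23119-type promoter fragment, a second colour that could serve as an internal reference, although the record does not state its role.

No sensor kinase is recorded or annotated on this plasmid, so the cognate kinase would presumably be supplied separately. The associated work concerns how phosphatase activity sets the detection threshold of two-component sensors, and this construct fits that use as an inducible regulator-plus-reporter module.
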