Addgene plasmid #104336: pBL119-2
Purpose: Expresses thsR from a TetR regulated promoter under ATC control. Expresses sfGFP from a thsR regulated promoter. Expresses mCherry from a constituative promoter.
Depositing lab: Jeffrey Tabor. Depositing organization: Rice University. Publication: Phosphatase activity tunes two-component system sensor detection threshold. Landry BP, Palanki R, Dyulgyarov N, Hartsough LA, Tabor JJ. Nat Commun. 2018 Apr 12;9(1):1433. doi: 10.1038/s41467-018-03929-y. PubMed 29650958.
Backbone
  Vector backbone: ColE1
  Total vector size (bp): 5531
  Vector type: Bacterial Expression
Growth in bacteria
  Bacterial resistance: Chloramphenicol, 25 μg/mL
  Growth temperature: 37°C
  Growth strain: NEB10b
  Copy number: High Copy
Gene/Insert
  Gene/Insert name: Thiosulfate response regulator (alt name: ThsR)
  Species: Shewanella halifaxensis HAW-EB4
  Insert size (bp): 612
  GenBank ID: ABZ77676
  Promoter: PLTetO1
  Cloning method: Restriction Enzyme; 5′ cloning site BsaI (destroyed during cloning); 3′ cloning site BsaI (destroyed during cloning)
  Sequencing primers: 5′ CGTCTAAGAAACCATTATTATCATGACATTAAC
Terms and licenses: Academic/Nonprofit Terms; Industry Terms: Not Available to Industry
How to cite: pBL119-2 was a gift from Jeffrey Tabor (Addgene plasmid # 104336 ; http://n2t.net/addgene:104336 ; RRID:Addgene_104336)
